>Addgene plasmid #165142 | pcDNA3.1-Capri(1-10) | depositor full sequence | sequence record 320869 | pcDNA3.1-Capri(1-10) sequence 6050 bps
GACGGATCGGGAGATCTCCCGATCCCCTATGGTGCACTCTCAGTACAATCTGCTCTGATGCCGCATAGTT
AAGCCAGTATCTGCTCCCTGCTTGTGTGTTGGAGGTCGCTGAGTAGTGCGCGAGCAAAATTTAAGCTACA
ACAAGGCAAGGCTTGACCGACAATTGCATGAAGAATCTGCTTAGGGTTAGGCGTTTTGCGCTGCTTCGCG
ATGTACGGGCCAGATATACGCGTTGACATTGATTATTGACTAGTTATTAATAGTAATCAATTACGGGGTC
ATTAGTTCATAGCCCATATATGGAGTTCCGCGTTACATAACTTACGGTAAATGGCCCGCCTGGCTGACCG
CCCAACGACCCCCGCCCATTGACGTCAATAATGACGTATGTTCCCATAGTAACGCCAATAGGGACTTTCC
ATTGACGTCAATGGGTGGAGTATTTACGGTAAACTGCCCACTTGGCAGTACATCAAGTGTATCATATGCC
AAGTACGCCCCCTATTGACGTCAATGACGGTAAATGGCCCGCCTGGCATTATGCCCAGTACATGACCTTA
TGGGACTTTCCTACTTGGCAGTACATCTACGTATTAGTCATCGCTATTACCATGGTGATGCGGTTTTGGC
AGTACATCAATGGGCGTGGATAGCGGTTTGACTCACGGGGATTTCCAAGTCTCCACCCCATTGACGTCAA
TGGGAGTTTGTTTTGGCACCAAAATCAACGGGACTTTCCAAAATGTCGTAACAACTCCGCCCCATTGACG
CAAATGGGCGGTAGGCGTGTACGGTGGGAGGTCTATATAAGCAGAGCTCTCTGGCTAACTAGAGAACCCA
CTGCTTACTGGCTTATCGAAATTAATACGACTCACTATAGGGAGACCCAAGCTGGCTAGCGTTTAAACTT
AAGCTTGGTACCGGATCCATGAGCAAGGGCGAGGAGCTGTTCACCGGGGTGGTGCCCATCCTGGTCGAGC
TGGACGGCGACGTAAACGGCCACAAGTTCAGCGTGAGGGGCGAGGGCGAGGGCGATGCCACCATTGGCAA
GCTGACCCTGAAGTTCATCTGCACCACCGGCAAGCTGCCCGTGCCCTGGCCCACCCTCGTGACCACCCTG
ACGCACGGCGTGCAGTGCTTCGCCCGCTACCCCGACCACATGAAGAGACACGACTTCTTCAAGTCCGCCA
TGCCCGAAGGCTACGTCCAGGAGCGCACCATCTCGTTCAAGGACGACGGCAAATACAAGACCCGCGCCGT
TGTGAAGTTCGAGGGCGACACCCTGGTGAACCGCATCGAGCTGAAGGGCACAGACTTCAAGGAGGACGGC
AACATCCTGGGGCACAAGCTGGAGTACAACTTCAACAGCCACAACATCTATATCACTGCCGTCAAGCAGA
AGAACGGCATCAAGGCGAACTTCACAGTACGCCACAACGTGGAGGACGGCAGCGTGCAGCTCGCCGACCA
CTACCAGCAGAACACCCCCATCGGCGACGGCCCCGTGCTGCTGCCCGACAGCCACTACCTGAGCACCCAG
ACAGTGCTGAGCAAAGACCCCAACGAGAAGTAAGAATTCTGCAGATATCCAGCACAGTGGCGGCCGCTCG
AGTCTAGAGGGCCCGTTTAAACCCGCTGATCAGCCTCGACTGTGCCTTCTAGTTGCCAGCCATCTGTTGT
TTGCCCCTCCCCCGTGCCTTCCTTGACCCTGGAAGGTGCCACTCCCACTGTCCTTTCCTAATAAAATGAG
GAAATTGCATCGCATTGTCTGAGTAGGTGTCATTCTATTCTGGGGGGTGGGGTGGGGCAGGACAGCAAGG
GGGAGGATTGGGAAGACAATAGCAGGCATGCTGGGGATGCGGTGGGCTCTATGGCTTCTGAGGCGGAAAG
AACCAGCTGGGGCTCTAGGGGGTATCCCC
[124 nt withheld, positions 1920-2043]
C
[91 nt withheld, positions 2045-2135]
A
[49 nt withheld, positions 2137-2185]
CCTTTGACGTTGGAGTCCACGTTCTTT
[37 nt withheld, positions 2213-2249]
ACCCTATCTCGGTCTATTCTTTTGATTTATAAGGGATTTTGCCGATTTCGGCCTATTGGTTAAAAAATGA
GCTGATTTAACAAAAATTTAACGCGAATTAATTCTGTGGAATGTGTGTCAGTTAGGGTGTGGAAAGTCCC
CAGGCTCCCCAGCAGGCAGAAGTATGCAAAGCATGCATCTCAATTAGTCAGCAACCAGGTGTGGAAAGTC
CCCAGGCTCCCCAGCAGGCAGAAGTATGCAAAGCATGCATCTCAATTAGTCAGCAACCATAGTCCCGCCC
CTAACTCCGCCCATCCCGCCCCTAACTCCGCCCAGTTCCGCCCATTCTCCGCCCCATGGCTGACTAATTT
TTTTTATTTATGCAGAGGCCGAGGCCGCCTCTGCCTCTGAGCTATTCCAGAAGTAGTGAGGAGGCTTTTT
TGGAGGCCTAGGCTTTTGCAAAAAGCTCCCGGGAGCTTGTATATCCATTTTCGGATCTGATCAAGAGACA
GGATGAGGATCGTTTCGCATGATTGAACAAGATGGATTGCACGCAGGTTCTCCGGCCGCTTGGGTGGAGA
GGCTATTCGGCTATGACTGGGCACAACAGACAATCGGCTGCTCTGATGCCGCCGTGTTCCGGCTGTCAGC
GCAGGGGCGCCCGGTTCTTTTTGTCAAGACCGACCTGTCCGGTGCCCTGAATGAACTGCAGGACGAGGCA
GCGCGGCTATCGTGGCTGGCCACGACGGGCGTTCCTTGCGCAGCTGTGCTCGACGTTGTCACTGAAGCGG
GAAGGGACTGGCTGCTATTGGGCGAAGTGCCGGGGCAGGATCTCCTGTCATCTCACCTTGCTCCTGCCGA
GAAAGTATCCATCATGGCTGATGCAATGCGGCGGCTGCATACGCTTGATCCGGCTACCTGCCCATTCGAC
CACCAAGCGAAACATCGCATCGAGCGAGCACGTACTCGGATGGAAGCCGGTCTTGTCGATCAGGATGATC
TGGACGAAGAGCATCAGGGGCTCGCGCCAGCCGAACTGTTCGCCAGGCTCAAGGCGCGCATGCCCGACGG
CGAGGATCTCGTCGTGACCCATGGCGATGCCTGCTTGCCGAATATCATGGTGGAAAATGGCCGCTTTTCT
GGATTCATCGACTGTGGCCGGCTGGGTGTGGCGGACCGCTATCAGGACATAGCGTTGGCTACCCGTGATA
TTGCTGAAGAGCTTGGCGGCGAATGGGCTGACCGCTTCCTCGTGCTTTACGGTATCGCCGCTCCCGATTC
GCAGCGCATCGCCTTCTATCGCCTTCTTGACGAGTTCTTCTGAGCGGGACTCTGGGGTTCGAAATGACCG
ACCAAGCGACGCCCAACCTGCCATCACGAGATTTCGATTCCACCGCCGCCTTCTATGAAAGGTTGGGCTT
CGGAATCGTTTTCCGGGACGCCGGCTGGATGATCCTCCAGCGCGGGGATCTCATGCTGGAGTTCTTCGCC
CACCCCAACTTGTTTATTGCAGCTTATAATGGTTACAAATAAAGCAATAGCATCACAAATTTCACAAATA
AAGCATTTTTTTCACTGCATTCTAGTTGTGGTTTGTCCAAACTCATCAATGTATCTTATCATGTCTGTAT
ACCGTCGACCTCTAGCTAGAGCTTGGCGTAATCATGGTCATAGCTGTTTCCTGTGTGAAATTGTTATCCG
CTCACAATTCCACACAACATACGAGCCGGAAGCATAAAGTGTAAAGCCTGGGGTGCCTAATGAGTGAGCT
AACTCACATTAATTGCGTTGCGCTCACTGCCCGCTTTCCAGTCGGGAAACCTGTCGTGCCAGCTGCATTA
ATGAATCGGCCAACGCGCGGGGAGAGGCGGTTTGCGTATTGGGCGCTCTTCCGCTTCCTCGCTCACTGAC
TCGCTGCGCTCGGTCGTTCGGCTGCGGCGAGCGGTATCAGCTCACTCAAAGGCGGTAATACGGTTATCCA
CAGAATCAGGGGATAACGCAGGAAAGAACATGTGAGCAAAAGGCCAGCAAAAGGCCAGGAACCGTAAAAA
GGCCGCGTTGCTGGCGTTTTTCCATAGGCTCCGCCCCCCTGACGAGCATCACAAAAATCGACGCTCAAGT
CAGAGGTGGCGAAACCCGACAGGACTATAAAGATACCAGGCGTTTCCCCCTGGAAGCTCCCTCGTGCGCT
CTCCTGTTCCGACCCTGCCGCTTACCGGATACCTGTCCGCCTTTCTCCCTTCGGGAAGCGTGGCGCTTTC
TCATAGCTCACGCTGTAGGTATCTCAGTTCGGTGTAGGTCGTTCGCTCCAAGCTGGGCTGTGTGCACGAA
CCCCCCGTTCAGCCCGACCGCTGCGCCTTATCCGGTAACTATCGTCTTGAGTCCAACCCGGTAAGACACG
ACTTATCGCCACTGGCAGCAGCCACTGGTAACAGGATTAGCAGAGCGAGGTATGTAGGCGGTGCTACAGA
GTTCTTGAAGTGGTGGCCTAACTACGGCTACACTAGAAGAACAGTATTTGGTATCTGCGCTCTGCTGAAG
CCAGTTACCTTCGGAAAAAGAGTTGGTAGCTCTTGATCCGGCAAACAAACCACCGCTGGTAGCGGTTTTT
TTGTTTGCAAGCAGCAGATTACGCGCAGAAAAAAAGGATCTCAAGAAGATCCTTTGATCTTTTCTACGGG
GTCTGACGCTCAGTGGAACGAAAACTCACGTTAAGGGATTTTGGTCATGAGATTATCAAAAAGGATCTTC
ACCTAGATCCTTTTAAATTAAAAATGAAGTTTTAAATCAATCTAAAGTATATATGAGTAAACTTGGTCTG
ACAGTTACCAATGCTTAATCAGTGAGGCACCTATCTCAGCGATCTGTCTATTTCGTTCATCCATAGTTGC
CTGACTCCCCGTCGTGTAGATAACTACGATACGGGAGGGCTTACCATCTGGCCCCAGTGCTGCAATGATA
CCGCGAGACCCACGCTCACCGGCTCCAGATTTATCAGCAATAAACCAGCCAGCCGGAAGGGCCGAGCGCA
GAAGTGGTCCTGCAACTTTATCCGCCTCCATCCAGTCTATTAATTGTTGCCGGGAAGCTAGAGTAAGTAG
TTCGCCAGTTAATAGTTTGCGCAACGTTGTTGCCATTGCTACAGGCATCGTGGTGTCACGCTCGTCGTTT
GGTATGGCTTCATTCAGCTCCGGTTCCCAACGATCAAGGCGAGTTACATGATCCCCCATGTTGTGCAAAA
AAGCGGTTAGCTCCTTCGGTCCTCCGATCGTTGTCAGAAGTAAGTTGGCCGCAGTGTTATCACTCATGGT
TATGGCAGCACTGCATAATTCTCTTACTGTCATGCCATCCGTAAGATGCTTTTCTGTGACTGGTGAGTAC
TCAACCAAGTCATTCTGAGAATAGTGTATGCGGCGACCGAGTTGCTCTTGCCCGGCGTCAATACGGGATA
ATACCGCGCCACATAGCAGAACTTTAAAAGTGCTCATCATTGGAAAACGTTCTTCGGGGCGAAAACTCTC
AAGGATCTTACCGCTGTTGAGATCCAGTTCGATGTAACCCACTCGTGCACCCAACTGATCTTCAGCATCT
TTTACTTTCACCAGCGTTTCTGGGTGAGCAAAAACAGGAAGGCAAAATGCCGCAAAAAAGGGAATAAGGG
CGACACGGAAATGTTGAATACTCATACTCTTCCTTTTTCAATATTATTGAAGCATTTATCAGGGTTATTG
TCTCATGAGCGGATACATATTTGAATGTATTTAGAAAAATAAACAAATAGGGGTTCCGCGCACATTTCCC
CGAAAAGTGCCACCTGACGTC
Features (pLannotate 1.2.2; 20 found; start..end, strand, type, name):
     28..80      -  misc_feature   bom (fragment): basis of mobility region from pBR322
    235..614     +  enhancer       CMV enhancer: human cytomegalovirus immediate early enhancer
    615..818     +  promoter       CMV promoter: human cytomegalovirus (CMV) immediate early promoter
    814..847     +  LTR            5' LTR (truncated) (fragment): truncated 5' long terminal repeat (LTR) from HIV-1
    863..881     +  promoter       T7 promoter: promoter for bacteriophage T7 RNA polymerase
    930..1570    +  CDS            EBFP2 (fragment): enhanced blue variant of GFP (Ai et al., 2007) mammalian codon-optimized
   1650..1874    +  polyA_signal   bGH poly(A) signal: bovine growth hormone polyadenylation signal
   1878..1899    +  promoter       SV40 promoter (fragment): SV40 enhancer and early promoter
   1920..2348    +  rep_origin     f1 ori (sequence partly withheld): f1 bacteriophage origin of replication; arrow indicates direction of (+) strand synthesis
   2362..2691    +  promoter       SV40 promoter: SV40 enhancer and early promoter
   2758..3549    +  CDS            neo: KKA2_KLEPN - Also known as kan, nptII. Experimental evidence at protein level: Swiss-Prot protein existence level 1. Resistance to kanamycin, neomycin, paromomycin, ribostamycin, butirosin and gentamicin B. From Klebsiella pneumoniae.
   3573..3731    +  CDS            ble (fragment): BLE_KLEPN - Experimental evidence at protein level: Swiss-Prot protein existence level 1. Binding protein with a strong affinity to the bleomycin family of antibiotics. Binds to CL990; an antimitotic-antibiotic compound. From Klebsiella pneumoniae.
   3726..3847    +  polyA_signal   SV40 poly(A) signal: SV40 polyadenylation signal
   3920..3936    -  protein_bind   lac operator: The lac repressor binds to the lac operator to inhibit transcription in E. coli. This inhibition can be relieved by adding lactose or isopropyl-β-D-thiogalactopyranoside (IPTG). lac repressor encoded by lacI
   3944..3974    -  promoter       lac promoter: promoter for the E. coli lac operon
   3989..4010    -  protein_bind   CAP binding site: CAP binding activates transcription in the presence of cAMP. E. coli catabolite activator protein
   4023..4115    -  CDS            lacI (fragment): lac repressor; lacI; The lac repressor binds to the lac operator to inhibit transcription in E. coli. This inhibition can be relieved by adding lactose or isopropyl-β-D-thiogalactopyranoside (IPTG).
   4298..4883    -  rep_origin     ori: high-copy-number ColE1/pMB1/pBR322/pUC origin of replication
   5054..5914    -  CDS            AmpR: β-lactamase; bla; confers resistance to ampicillin, carbenicillin, and related antibiotics
   5915..6019    -  promoter       AmpR promoter: bla
