>Addgene plasmid #165142 | pcDNA3.1-Capri(1-10) | addgene full sequence | sequence record 329818 | Addgene NGS Result
GACATTGATTATTGACTAGTTATTAATAGTAATCAATTACGGGGTCATTAGTTCATAGCCCATATATGGA
GTTCCGCGTTACATAACTTACGGTAAATGGCCCGCCTGGCTGACCGCCCAACGACCCCCGCCCATTGACG
TCAATAATGACGTATGTTCCCATAGTAACGCCAATAGGGACTTTCCATTGACGTCAATGGGTGGAGTATT
TACGGTAAACTGCCCACTTGGCAGTACATCAAGTGTATCATATGCCAAGTACGCCCCCTATTGACGTCAA
TGACGGTAAATGGCCCGCCTGGCATTATGCCCAGTACATGACCTTATGGGACTTTCCTACTTGGCAGTAC
ATCTACGTATTAGTCATCGCTATTACCATGGTGATGCGGTTTTGGCAGTACATCAATGGGCGTGGATAGC
GGTTTGACTCACGGGGATTTCCAAGTCTCCACCCCATTGACGTCAATGGGAGTTTGTTTTGGCACCAAAA
TCAACGGGACTTTCCAAAATGTCGTAACAACTCCGCCCCATTGACGCAAATGGGCGGTAGGCGTGTACGG
TGGGAGGTCTATATAAGCAGAGCTCTCTGGCTAACTAGAGAACCCACTGCTTACTGGCTTATCGAAATTA
ATACGACTCACTATAGGGAGACCCAAGCTGGCTAGCGTTTAAACTTAAGCTTGGTACCGGATCCATGAGC
AAGGGCGAGGAGCTGTTCACCGGGGTGGTGCCCATCCTGGTCGAGCTGGACGGCGACGTAAACGGCCACA
AGTTCAGCGTGAGGGGCGAGGGCGAGGGCGATGCCACCATTGGCAAGCTGACCCTGAAGTTCATCTGCAC
CACCGGCAAGCTGCCCGTGCCCTGGCCCACCCTCGTGACCACCCTGACGCACGGCGTGCAGTGCTTCGCC
CGCTACCCCGACCACATGAAGAGACACGACTTCTTCAAGTCCGCCATGCCCGAAGGCTACGTCCAGGAGC
GCACCATCTCGTTCAAGGACGACGGCAAATACAAGACCCGCGCCGTTGTGAAGTTCGAGGGCGACACCCT
GGTGAACCGCATCGAGCTGAAGGGCACAGACTTCAAGGAGGACGGCAACATCCTGGGGCACAAGCTGGAG
TACAACTTCAACAGCCACAACATCTATATCACTGCCGTCAAGCAGAAGAACGGCATCAAGGCGAACTTCA
CAGTACGCCACAACGTGGAGGACGGCAGCGTGCAGCTCGCCGACCACTACCAGCAGAACACCCCCATCGG
CGACGGCCCCGTGCTGCTGCCCGACAGCCACTACCTGAGCACCCAGACAGTGCTGAGCAAAGACCCCAAC
GAGAAGTAAGAATTCTGCAGATATCCAGCACAGTGGCGGCCGCTCGAGTCTAGAGGGCCCGTTTAAACCC
GCTGATCAGCCTCGACTGTGCCTTCTAGTTGCCAGCCATCTGTTGTTTGCCCCTCCCCCGTGCCTTCCTT
GACCCTGGAAGGTGCCACTCCCACTGTCCTTTCCTAATAAAATGAGGAAATTGCATCGCATTGTCTGAGT
AGGTGTCATTCTATTCTGGGGGGTGGGGTGGGGCAGGACAGCAAGGGGGAGGATTGGGAAGACAATAGCA
GGCATGCTGGGGATGCGGTGGGCTCTATGGCTTCTGAGGCGGAAAGAACCAGCTGGGGCTCTAGGGGGTA
TCCCC
[124 nt withheld, positions 1686-1809]
C
[91 nt withheld, positions 1811-1901]
A
[49 nt withheld, positions 1903-1951]
CCTTTGACGTTGGAGTCCACGTTCTTT
[37 nt withheld, positions 1979-2015]
ACCCTATCTCGGTCTATTCTTTTGATTTATAAGGGATTTTGCCGATTTCGGCCTATTGGTTAAAAAATGA
GCTGATTTAACAAAAATTTAACGCGAATTAATTCTGTGGAATGTGTGTCAGTTAGGGTGTGGAAAGTCCC
CAGGCTCCCCAGCAGGCAGAAGTATGCAAAGCATGCATCTCAATTAGTCAGCAACCAGGTGTGGAAAGTC
CCCAGGCTCCCCAGCAGGCAGAAGTATGCAAAGCATGCATCTCAATTAGTCAGCAACCATAGTCCCGCCC
CTAACTCCGCCCATCCCGCCCCTAACTCCGCCCAGTTCCGCCCATTCTCCGCCCCATGGCTGACTAATTT
TTTTTATTTATGCAGAGGCCGAGGCCGCCTCTGCCTCTGAGCTATTCCAGAAGTAGTGAGGAGGCTTTTT
TGGAGGCCTAGGCTTTTGCAAAAAGCTCCCGGGAGCTTATATATCCATTTTCGGATCTGATCAAGAGACA
GGATGAGGATCGTTTCGCATGATTGAACAAGATGGATTGCACGCAGGTTCTCCGGCCGCTTGGGTGGAGA
GGCTATTCGGCTATGACTGGGCACAACAGACAATCGGCTGCTCTGATGCCGCCGTGTTCCGGCTGTCAGC
GCAGGGGCGCCCGGTTCTTTTTGTCAAGACCGACCTGTCCGGTGCCCTGAATGAACTGCAGGACGAGGCA
GCGCGGCTATCGTGGCTGGCCACGACGGGCGTTCCTTGCGCAGCTGTGCTCGACGTTGTCACTGAAGCGG
GAAGGGACTGGCTGCTATTGGGCGAAGTGCCGGGGCAGGATCTCCTGTCATCTCACCTTGCTCCTGCCGA
GAAAGTATCCATCATGGCTGATGCAATGCGGCGGCTGCATACGCTTGATCCGGCTACCTGCCCATTCGAC
CACCAAGCGAAACATCGCATCGAGCGAGCACGTACTCGGATGGAAGCCGGTCTTGTCGATCAGGATGATC
TGGACGAAGAGCATCAGGGGCTCGCGCCAGCCGAACTGTTCGCCAGGCTCAAGGCGCGCATGCCCGACGG
CGAGGATCTCGTCGTGACCCATGGCGATGCCTGCTTGCCGAATATCATGGTGGAAAATGGCCGCTTTTCT
GGATTCATCGACTGTGGCCGGCTGGGTGTGGCGGACCGCTATCAGGACATAGCGTTGGCTACCCGTGATA
TTGCTGAAGAGCTTGGCGGCGAATGGGCTGACCGCTTCCTCGTGCTTTACGGTATCGCCGCTCCCGATTC
GCAGCGCATCGCCTTCTATCGCCTTCTTGACGAGTTCTTCTGAGCGGGACTCTGGGGTTCGAAATGACCG
ACCAAGCGACGCCCAACCTGCCATCACGAGATTTCGATTCCACCGCCGCCTTCTATGAAAGGTTGGGCTT
CGGAATCGTTTTCCGGGACGCCGGCTGGATGATCCTCCAGCGCGGGGATCTCATGCTGGAGTTCTTCGCC
CACCCCAACTTGTTTATTGCAGCTTATAATGGTTACAAATAAAGCAATAGCATCACAAATTTCACAAATA
AAGCATTTTTTTCACTGCATTCTAGTTGTGGTTTGTCCAAACTCATCAATGTATCTTATCATGTCTGTAT
ACCGTCGACCTCTAGCTAGAGCTTGGCGTAATCATGGTCATAGCTGTTTCCTGTGTGAAATTGTTATCCG
CTCACAATTCCACACAACATACGAGCCGGAAGCATAAAGTGTAAAGCCTGGGGTGCCTAATGAGTGAGCT
AACTCACATTAATTGCGTTGCGCTCACTGCCCGCTTTCCAGTCGGGAAACCTGTCGTGCCAGCTGCATTA
ATGAATCGGCCAACGCGCGGGGAGAGGCGGTTTGCGTATTGGGCGCTCTTCCGCTTCCTCGCTCACTGAC
TCGCTGCGCTCGGTCGTTCGGCTGCGGCGAGCGGTATCAGCTCACTCAAAGGCGGTAATACGGTTATCCA
CAGAATCAGGGGATAACGCAGGAAAGAACATGTGAGCAAAAGGCCAGCAAAAGGCCAGGAACCGTAAAAA
GGCCGCGTTGCTGGCGTTTTTCCATAGGCTCCGCCCCCCTGACGAGCATCACAAAAATCGACGCTCAAGT
CAGAGGTGGCGAAACCCGACAGGACTATAAAGATACCAGGCGTTTCCCCCTGGAAGCTCCCTCGTGCGCT
CTCCTGTTCCGACCCTGCCGCTTACCGGATACCTGTCCGCCTTTCTCCCTTCGGGAAGCGTGGCGCTTTC
TCATAGCTCACGCTGTAGGTATCTCAGTTCGGTGTAGGTCGTTCGCTCCAAGCTGGGCTGTGTGCACGAA
CCCCCCGTTCAGCCCGACCGCTGCGCCTTATCCGGTAACTATCGTCTTGAGTCCAACCCGGTAAGACACG
ACTTATCGCCACTGGCAGCAGCCACTGGTAACAGGATTAGCAGAGCGAGGTATGTAGGCGGTGCTACAGA
GTTCTTGAAGTGGTGGCCTAACTACGGCTACACTAGAAGAACAGTATTTGGTATCTGCGCTCTGCTGAAG
CCAGTTACCTTCGGAAAAAGAGTTGGTAGCTCTTGATCCGGCAAACAAACCACCGCTGGTAGCGGTGGTT
TTTTTGTTTGCAAGCAGCAGATTACGCGCAGAAAAAAAGGATCTCAAGAAGATCCTTTGATCTTTTCTAC
GGGGTCTGACGCTCAGTGGAACGAAAACTCACGTTAAGGGATTTTGGTCATGAGATTATCAAAAAGGATC
TTCACCTAGATCCTTTTAAATTAAAAATGAAGTTTTAAATCAATCTAAAGTATATATGAGTAAACTTGGT
CTGACAGTTACCAATGCTTAATCAGTGAGGCACCTATCTCAGCGATCTGTCTATTTCGTTCATCCATAGT
TGCCTGACTCCCCGTCGTGTAGATAACTACGATACGGGAGGGCTTACCATCTGGCCCCAGTGCTGCAATG
ATACCGCGAGACCCACGCTCACCGGCTCCAGATTTATCAGCAATAAACCAGCCAGCCGGAAGGGCCGAGC
GCAGAAGTGGTCCTGCAACTTTATCCGCCTCCATCCAGTCTATTAATTGTTGCCGGGAAGCTAGAGTAAG
TAGTTCGCCAGTTAATAGTTTGCGCAACGTTGTTGCCATTGCTACAGGCATCGTGGTGTCACGCTCGTCG
TTTGGTATGGCTTCATTCAGCTCCGGTTCCCAACGATCAAGGCGAGTTACATGATCCCCCATGTTGTGCA
AAAAAGCGGTTAGCTCCTTCGGTCCTCCGATCGTTGTCAGAAGTAAGTTGGCCGCAGTGTTATCACTCAT
GGTTATGGCAGCACTGCATAATTCTCTTACTGTCATGCCATCCGTAAGATGCTTTTCTGTGACTGGTGAG
TACTCAACCAAGTCATTCTGAGAATAGTGTATGCGGCGACCGAGTTGCTCTTGCCCGGCGTCAATACGGG
ATAATACCGCGCCACATAGCAGAACTTTAAAAGTGCTCATCATTGGAAAACGTTCTTCGGGGCGAAAACT
CTCAAGGATCTTACCGCTGTTGAGATCCAGTTCGATGTAACCCACTCGTGCACCCAACTGATCTTCAGCA
TCTTTTACTTTCACCAGCGTTTCTGGGTGAGCAAAAACAGGAAGGCAAAATGCCGCAAAAAAGGGAATAA
GGGCGACACGGAAATGTTGAATACTCATACTCTTCCTTTTTCAATATTATTGAAGCATTTATCAGGGTTA
TTGTCTCATGAGCGGATACATATTTGAATGTATTTAGAAAAATAAACAAATAGGGGTTCCGCGCACATTT
CCCCGAAAAGTGCCACCTGACGTCGACGGATCGGGAGATCTCCCGATCCCCTATGGTGCACTCTCAGTAC
AATCTGCTCTGATGCCGCATAGTTAAGCCAGTATCTGCTCCCTGCTTGTGTGTTGGAGGTCGCTGAGTAG
TGCGCGAGCAAAATTTAAGCTACAACAAGGCAAGGCTTGACCGACAATTGCATGAAGAATCTGCTTAGGG
TTAGGCGTTTTGCGCTGCTTCGCGATGTACGGGCCAGATATACGCGTT
Features (pLannotate 1.2.2; 20 found; start..end, strand, type, name):
      1..380     +  enhancer       CMV enhancer: human cytomegalovirus immediate early enhancer
    381..584     +  promoter       CMV promoter: human cytomegalovirus (CMV) immediate early promoter
    580..613     +  LTR            5' LTR (truncated) (fragment): truncated 5' long terminal repeat (LTR) from HIV-1
    629..647     +  promoter       T7 promoter: promoter for bacteriophage T7 RNA polymerase
    696..1336    +  CDS            EBFP2 (fragment): enhanced blue variant of GFP (Ai et al., 2007) mammalian codon-optimized
   1416..1640    +  polyA_signal   bGH poly(A) signal: bovine growth hormone polyadenylation signal
   1644..1665    +  promoter       SV40 promoter (fragment): SV40 enhancer and early promoter
   1686..2114    +  rep_origin     f1 ori (sequence partly withheld): f1 bacteriophage origin of replication; arrow indicates direction of (+) strand synthesis
   2128..2457    +  promoter       SV40 promoter: SV40 enhancer and early promoter
   2524..3315    +  CDS            neo: KKA2_KLEPN - Also known as kan, nptII. Experimental evidence at protein level: Swiss-Prot protein existence level 1. Resistance to kanamycin, neomycin, paromomycin, ribostamycin, butirosin and gentamicin B. From Klebsiella pneumoniae.
   3339..3497    +  CDS            ble (fragment): BLE_KLEPN - Experimental evidence at protein level: Swiss-Prot protein existence level 1. Binding protein with a strong affinity to the bleomycin family of antibiotics. Binds to CL990; an antimitotic-antibiotic compound. From Klebsiella pneumoniae.
   3492..3613    +  polyA_signal   SV40 poly(A) signal: SV40 polyadenylation signal
   3686..3702    -  protein_bind   lac operator: The lac repressor binds to the lac operator to inhibit transcription in E. coli. This inhibition can be relieved by adding lactose or isopropyl-β-D-thiogalactopyranoside (IPTG). lac repressor encoded by lacI
   3710..3740    -  promoter       lac promoter: promoter for the E. coli lac operon
   3755..3776    -  protein_bind   CAP binding site: CAP binding activates transcription in the presence of cAMP. E. coli catabolite activator protein
   3789..3881    -  CDS            lacI (fragment): lac repressor; lacI; The lac repressor binds to the lac operator to inhibit transcription in E. coli. This inhibition can be relieved by adding lactose or isopropyl-β-D-thiogalactopyranoside (IPTG).
   4064..4652    -  rep_origin     ori: high-copy-number ColE1/pMB1/pBR322/pUC origin of replication
   4823..5683    -  CDS            AmpR: β-lactamase; bla; confers resistance to ampicillin, carbenicillin, and related antibiotics
   5684..5788    -  promoter       AmpR promoter: bla
   5847..5899    -  misc_feature   bom (fragment): basis of mobility region from pBR322
