[The description below was written by a language model from this plasmid's Addgene catalogue record and pLannotate feature annotations shown in this document.]
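Description:
pcDNA3.1-Capri(1-10) is a mammalian expression plasmid of about 6.05 kb built on the pcDNA3.1(+) backbone. It is propagated in E. coli from a high-copy ColE1/pUC-type origin under ampicillin selection (AmpR/β-lactamase with its own promoter). It also carries an f1 origin for single-stranded DNA production. For selection in mammalian cells, the backbone provides a neomycin phosphotransferase gene driven by the SV40 enhancer/early promoter and terminated by the SV40 polyadenylation signal. Short hits to an HIV-1 LTR, ble, lacI and the lac promoter/operator region appear to be backbone remnants or automated-annotation matches rather than functional parts of the payload.

The payload is a 645 bp synthetic open reading frame, Capri(1-10), placed downstream of the CMV immediate-early enhancer and promoter and followed by the bovine growth hormone polyadenylation signal. A T7 promoter lies between the CMV promoter and the insert. Automated annotation labels the coding region as an EBFP2 fragment, which indicates that the insert is related to the GFP family and resembles a blue variant; the record does not otherwise describe its spectral properties. The "(1-10)" name and the associated publication on split fluorescent protein tags indicate that this is the large fragment of a split fluorescent protein, comprising β-strands 1 to 10. On that reading it would be expected to fluoresce only after complementation with a short strand-11 peptide fused to a protein of interest. The plasmid would thus supply the detector fragment in mammalian cells for multiplexed labelling of tagged cellular proteins. The depositor sequence and the repository sequencing result differ by three bases in length but show the same feature layout.
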