Addgene plasmid #165142: pcDNA3.1-Capri(1-10)
Purpose: Expresses Capri(1-10) in mammalian cells
Depositing lab: Daichi Kamiyama. Depositing organization: University of Georgia. Publication: Multiplexed labeling of cellular proteins with split fluorescent protein tags. Tamura R, Jiang F, Xie J, Kamiyama D. Commun Biol. 2021 Feb 26;4(1):257. doi: 10.1038/s42003-021-01780-4. PubMed 33637968.
Backbone
  Vector backbone: pcDNA3.1(+)
  Total vector size (bp): 6050
  Vector type: Mammalian Expression
Growth in bacteria
  Bacterial resistance: Ampicillin, 100 μg/mL
  Growth temperature: 37°C
  Growth strain: DH5alpha
  Copy number: High Copy
Gene/Insert
  Gene/Insert name: Capri(1-10)
  Species: Synthetic
  Insert size (bp): 645
  Cloning method: Ligation Independent Cloning
  Sequencing primers: 5′ CMV-F
Terms and licenses: Academic/Nonprofit Terms; Industry Terms
How to cite: pcDNA3.1-Capri(1-10) was a gift from Daichi Kamiyama (Addgene plasmid # 165142 ; http://n2t.net/addgene:165142 ; RRID:Addgene_165142)
